Addgene plasmid #84485: pAAV-EF1α1.1-FLEX-rc [Chronos-GFP]
Purpose: AAV-mediated expression of Chronos-GFP under the EF1α promoter (1.1kb short version), in floxed/reversed (Cre-dependent) manner. Using bGHpA signal.
Depositing lab: Edward Boyden. Depositing organization: Massachusetts Institute of Technology. Publication: Independent optical excitation of distinct neural populations. Klapoetke NC, Murata Y, Kim SS, Pulver SR, Birdsey-Benson A, Cho YK, Morimoto TK, Chuong AS, Carpenter EJ, Tian Z, Wang J, Xie Y, Yan Z, Zhang Y, Chow BY, Surek B, Melkonian M, Jayaraman V, Constantine-Paton M, Wong GK, Boyden ES. Nat Methods. 2014 Mar;11(3):338-46. doi: 10.1038/nmeth.2836. Epub 2014 Feb 9. PubMed 24509633.
Backbone
  Vector backbone: AAV-Syn-FLEX
  Backbone manufacturer: original from Stratagene
  Backbone size w/o insert (bp): 5378
  Total vector size (bp): 7088
  Vector type: Mammalian Expression, AAV
Growth in bacteria
  Bacterial resistance: Ampicillin, 100 μg/mL
  Growth temperature: 37°C
  Growth strain: NEB Stable
  Growth instructions: Can use DH5alpha at 37°C or Stbl3 at 30°C. Carbenicillin is preferred over ampicillin. In DH5alpha this plasmid may act more like a high copy plasmid, although in Stbl3 it may act more like a low copy plasmid.
  Copy number: Low Copy
Gene/Insert
  Gene/Insert name: Chronos-GFP (alt names: Stigeoclonium helveticum channelrhodopsin-GFP; ChR90-GFP)
  Species: Stigeoclonium helveticum
  Insert size (bp): 1710
  GenBank ID: KF992040
  Promoter: EF1α, 1.1 kb long (short version)
  Tag / fusion protein: GFP (C terminal on insert)
  Cloning method: Restriction Enzyme; 5′ cloning site NheI (not destroyed); 3′ cloning site KpnI (not destroyed)
  Sequencing primers: 5′ ggatcttggttcattctcaag; 3′ aaagagacagcaaccagg
Terms and licenses: Academic/Nonprofit Terms; Industry Terms: Not Available to Industry
Depositor comments: The plasmid is fully sequenced in the coding sequence regions (opsin-fluorophore and important flanking regions). Multiple digestions were done to verify the vector structure. The construct and the virus were both tested in vitro.
How to cite: pAAV-EF1α1.1-FLEX-rc [Chronos-GFP] was a gift from Edward Boyden (Addgene plasmid # 84485 ; http://n2t.net/addgene:84485 ; RRID:Addgene_84485)
