[The description below was written by a language model from this plasmid's Addgene catalogue record and the feature table of its GenBank file.]
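Description:
pAAV-EF1α1.1-FLEX-rc [Chronos-GFP] is a 7,088 bp AAV transfer plasmid for Cre-dependent expression of the channelrhodopsin Chronos in mammalian cells. It derives from an AAV-Syn-FLEX backbone of Stratagene origin. In bacteria it is maintained through a ColE1/pUC-type origin and selected with the beta-lactamase (ampicillin/carbenicillin) gene; an f1 phage origin is also present. Although the origin is annotated as high copy, the record lists the plasmid as low copy and notes that apparent copy number varies with the host strain. Two AAV2 inverted terminal repeats flank the expression cassette and define the segment that is replicated and packaged into recombinant AAV particles when rep, cap and helper functions are supplied in trans.

Between the ITRs, the 1.1 kb short form of the human EF1α promoter, including its intron A, drives the cassette. The payload is Chronos (ChR90, from the green alga Stigeoclonium helveticum) fused at its C terminus to EGFP, placed in reverse-complement orientation relative to the promoter. The feature table annotates EGFP on the complementary strand and a Kozak consensus at the far end of the insert, but does not label the opsin coding region itself. The insert is bracketed by pairs of lox2272 and loxP sites in opposing orientation (a FLEX or DIO switch). Cre inverts the cassette through one pair of matching sites, then excises a site through the other pair, which locks the coding sequence in the sense orientation so that expression occurs only in Cre-expressing cells. A WPRE downstream enhances transcript stability and expression, and a bovine growth hormone polyadenylation signal terminates the transcript. A short annotated Factor Xa site lies within the WPRE and is most likely a spurious sequence match.

The construct is used for optogenetic excitation of genetically defined, Cre-expressing neuronal populations, with GFP fluorescence marking the expressing cells. The depositor reports that the coding regions were sequence-verified and that both plasmid and virus were tested in vitro.
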