LOCUS       Exported 7088 bp ds-DNA circular SYN 12-MAY-2021
DEFINITION  AAV-mediated expression of Chronos-GFP under the EF1-alpha promoter
            (1.1kb short version), in floxed/reversed (Cre-dependent) manner.
            Using bGHpA signal..
ACCESSION   .
VERSION     .
KEYWORDS    pAAV-EF1-alpha-1.1-FLEX-rc [Chronos-GFP]
SOURCE      synthetic DNA construct
  ORGANISM  synthetic DNA construct
REFERENCE   1 (bases 1 to 7088)
  AUTHORS   Klapoetke NC, Murata Y, Kim SS, Pulver SR, Birdsey-Benson A, Cho YK,
            Morimoto TK, Chuong AS, Carpenter EJ, Tian Z, Wang J, Xie Y, Yan Z,
            Zhang Y, Chow BY, Surek B, Melkonian M, Jayaraman V,
            Constantine-Paton M, Wong GK, Boyden ES
  TITLE     Independent optical excitation of distinct neural populations.
  JOURNAL   Nat Methods. 2014 Mar;11(3):338-46. doi: 10.1038/nmeth.2836. Epub
            2014 Feb 9.
  PUBMED    24509633
REFERENCE   2 (bases 1 to 7088)
  AUTHORS   .
  TITLE     Direct Submission
  JOURNAL   Exported May 12, 2021 from SnapGene Server 1.1.58
            http://www.snapgene.com
FEATURES             Location/Qualifiers
     source          1..7088
                     /organism="synthetic DNA construct"
                     /mol_type="other DNA"
     primer_bind     complement(11..28)
                     /label=L4440
                     /note="L4440 vector, forward primer"
     rep_origin      complement(182..770)
                     /direction=LEFT
                     /label=ori
                     /note="high-copy-number ColE1/pMB1/pBR322/pUC origin of
                     replication"
     primer_bind     complement(262..281)
                     /label=pBR322ori-F
                     /note="pBR322 origin, forward primer"
     CDS             complement(941..1801)
                     /codon_start=1
                     /gene="bla"
                     /product="beta-lactamase"
                     /label=AmpR
                     /note="confers resistance to ampicillin, carbenicillin, and
                     related antibiotics"
                     /translation="MSIQHFRVALIPFFAAFCLPVFAHPETLVKVKDAEDQLGARVGYI
                     ELDLNSGKILESFRPEERFPMMSTFKVLLCGAVLSRIDAGQEQLGRRIHYSQNDLVEYS
                     PVTEKHLTDGMTVRELCSAAITMSDNTAANLLLTTIGGPKELTAFLHNMGDHVTRLDRW
                     EPELNEAIPNDERDTTMPVAMATTLRKLLTGELLTLASRQQLIDWMEADKVAGPLLRSA
                     LPAGWFIADKSGAGERGSRGIIAALGPDGKPSRIVVIYTTGSQATMDERNRQIAEIGAS
                     LIKHW"
     primer_bind     1564..1583
                     /label=Amp-R
                     /note="Ampicillin resistance gene, reverse primer"
     promoter        complement(1802..1906)
                     /gene="bla"
                     /label=AmpR promoter
     rep_origin      complement(1932..2387)
                     /direction=LEFT
                     /label=f1 ori
                     /note="f1 bacteriophage origin of replication; arrow
                     indicates direction of (+) strand synthesis"
     primer_bind     complement(2069..2090)
                     /label=F1ori-F
                     /note="F1 origin, forward primer"
     primer_bind     2281..2300
                     /label=F1ori-R
                     /note="F1 origin, reverse primer"
     repeat_region   2459..2588
                     /label=AAV2 ITR
     promoter        2661..3839
                     /label=EF-1-alpha promoter
                     /note="strong constitutive promoter for human elongation
                     factor EF-1-alpha"
     intron          2892..3830
                     /label=EF-1-alpha intron A
                     /note="intron upstream of the start codon of human
                     EF-1-alpha"
     primer_bind     3787..3807
                     /label=EF1a-F
                     /note="Human elongation factor-1a promoter, forward primer"
     protein_bind    complement(3848..3881)
                     /label=lox2272
                     /bound_moiety="Cre recombinase"
                     /note="Cre-mediated recombination occurs in the 8-bp core
                     sequence (GGATACTT). lox2272 sites are compatible with each
                     other, but incompatible with loxP or loxN sites (Lee and
                     Saito, 1988)."
     protein_bind    complement(3944..3977)
                     /label=loxP
                     /bound_moiety="Cre recombinase"
                     /note="Cre-mediated recombination occurs in the 8-bp core
                     sequence (GCATACAT)."
     CDS             complement(3994..4707)
                     /codon_start=1
                     /product="enhanced GFP"
                     /label=EGFP
                     /translation="VSKGEELFTGVVPILVELDGDVNGHKFSVSGEGEGDATYGKLTLK
                     FICTTGKLPVPWPTLVTTLTYGVQCFSRYPDHMKQHDFFKSAMPEGYVQERTIFFKDDG
                     NYKTRAEVKFEGDTLVNRIELKGIDFKEDGNILGHKLEYNYNSHNVYIMADKQKNGIKV
                     NFKIRHNIEDGSVQLADHYQQNTPIGDGPVLLPDNHYLSTQSALSKDPNEKRDHMVLLE
                     FVTAAGITLGMDELYK"
     primer_bind     complement(4036..4057)
                     /label=EGFP-C
                     /note="EGFP, forward primer"
     primer_bind     4385..4404
                     /label=EXFP-R
                     /note="For distinguishing EGFP variants, reverse primer"
     primer_bind     4644..4665
                     /label=EGFP-N
                     /note="EGFP, reverse primer"
     regulatory      5697..5706
                     /regulatory_class="other"
                     /note="vertebrate consensus sequence for strong initiation
                     of translation (Kozak, 1987)"
     protein_bind    5728..5761
                     /label=lox2272
                     /bound_moiety="Cre recombinase"
                     /note="Cre-mediated recombination occurs in the 8-bp core
                     sequence (GGATACTT). lox2272 sites are compatible with each
                     other, but incompatible with loxP or loxN sites (Lee and
                     Saito, 1988)."
     protein_bind    5832..5865
                     /label=loxP
                     /bound_moiety="Cre recombinase"
                     /note="Cre-mediated recombination occurs in the 8-bp core
                     sequence (GCATACAT)."
     misc_feature    5898..6486
                     /label=WPRE
                     /note="woodchuck hepatitis virus posttranscriptional
                     regulatory element"
     primer_bind     complement(5951..5971)
                     /label=WPRE-R
                     /note="WPRE, reverse primer"
     CDS             complement(6369..6380)
                     /codon_start=1
                     /product="Factor Xa recognition and cleavage site"
                     /label=Factor Xa site
                     /translation="IEGR"
     polyA_signal    6527..6734
                     /label=bGH poly(A) signal
                     /note="bovine growth hormone polyadenylation signal"
     repeat_region   6904..7033
                     /label=AAV2 ITR
ORIGIN
        1 cttccgcttc ctcgctcact gactcgctgc gctcggtcgt tcggctgcgg cgagcggtat
       61 cagctcactc aaaggcggta atacggttat ccacagaatc aggggataac gcaggaaaga
      121 acatgtgagc aaaaggccag caaaaggcca ggaaccgtaa aaaggccgcg ttgctggcgt
      181 ttttccatag gctccgcccc cctgacgagc atcacaaaaa tcgacgctca agtcagaggt
      241 ggcgaaaccc gacaggacta taaagatacc aggcgtttcc ccctggaagc tccctcgtgc
      301 gctctcctgt tccgaccctg ccgcttaccg gatacctgtc cgcctttctc ccttcgggaa
      361 gcgtggcgct ttctcatagc tcacgctgta ggtatctcag ttcggtgtag gtcgttcgct
      421 ccaagctggg ctgtgtgcac gaaccccccg ttcagcccga ccgctgcgcc ttatccggta
      481 actatcgtct tgagtccaac ccggtaagac acgacttatc gccactggca gcagccactg
      541 gtaacaggat tagcagagcg aggtatgtag gcggtgctac agagttcttg aagtggtggc
      601 ctaactacgg ctacactaga agaacagtat ttggtatctg cgctctgctg aagccagtta
      661 ccttcggaaa aagagttggt agctcttgat ccggcaaaca aaccaccgct ggtagcggtg
      721 gtttttttgt ttgcaagcag cagattacgc gcagaaaaaa aggatctcaa gaagatcctt
      781 tgatcttttc tacggggtct gacgctcagt ggaacgaaaa ctcacgttaa gggattttgg
      841 tcatgagatt atcaaaaagg atcttcacct agatcctttt aaattaaaaa tgaagtttta
      901 aatcaatcta aagtatatat gagtaaactt ggtctgacag ttaccaatgc ttaatcagtg
      961 aggcacctat ctcagcgatc tgtctatttc gttcatccat agttgcctga ctccccgtcg
     1021 tgtagataac tacgatacgg gagggcttac catctggccc cagtgctgca atgataccgc
     1081 gagacccacg ctcaccggct ccagatttat cagcaataaa ccagccagcc ggaagggccg
     1141 agcgcagaag tggtcctgca actttatccg cctccatcca gtctattaat tgttgccggg
     1201 aagctagagt aagtagttcg ccagttaata gtttgcgcaa cgttgttgcc attgctacag
     1261 gcatcgtggt gtcacgctcg tcgtttggta tggcttcatt cagctccggt tcccaacgat
     1321 caaggcgagt tacatgatcc cccatgttgt gcaaaaaagc ggttagctcc ttcggtcctc
     1381 cgatcgttgt cagaagtaag ttggccgcag tgttatcact catggttatg gcagcactgc
     1441 ataattctct tactgtcatg ccatccgtaa gatgcttttc tgtgactggt gagtactcaa
     1501 ccaagtcatt ctgagaatag tgtatgcggc gaccgagttg ctcttgcccg gcgtcaatac
     1561 gggataatac cgcgccacat agcagaactt taaaagtgct catcattgga aaacgttctt
     1621 cggggcgaaa actctcaagg atcttaccgc tgttgagatc cagttcgatg taacccactc
     1681 gtgcacccaa ctgatcttca gcatctttta ctttcaccag cgtttctggg tgagcaaaaa
     1741 caggaaggca aaatgccgca aaaaagggaa taagggcgac acggaaatgt tgaatactca
     1801 tactcttcct ttttcaatat tattgaagca tttatcaggg ttattgtctc atgagcggat
     1861 acatatttga atgtatttag aaaaataaac aaataggggt tccgcgcaca tttccccgaa
     1921 aagtgccacc taaattgtaa gcgttaatat tttgttaaaa ttcgcgttaa atttttgtta
     1981 aatcagctca ttttttaacc aataggccga aatcggcaaa atcccttata aatcaaaaga
     2041 atagaccgag atagggttga gtgttgttcc agtttggaac aagagtccac tattaaagaa
     2101 cgtggactcc aacgtcaaag gnnnnnnnnn nnnnnnnnnn nnnnnnnnnn nnnnnnnnnn
     2161 nnnnnnnnnn tnnnnnnnnn nnnnnnnnnn nnnnnnnnnn nnnnnnnnnn nnnnnnnnnn
     2221 nnnnnnnnnn nnnnnnnnnn nnnnnnnnnn nnnnnnnnnn nngnnnnnnn nnnnnnnnnn
     2281 nnnnnnnnnn nnnnnnnnnn nnnnnnnnnn nnnnnnnnnn nnnnnnnnnn nnnnnnnnnn
     2341 nnnnnnnnnn nnnnnnnnnn nnnnnnnnnn nnnnnnnnnn nnnnnnnccc attcgccatt
     2401 caggctgcgc aactgttggg aagggcgatc ggtgcgggcc tcttcgctat tacgccagct
     2461 gcgcgctcgc tcgctcactg aggccgcccg ggcaaagccc gggcgtcggg cgacctttgg
     2521 tcgcccggcc tcagtgagcg agcgagcgcg cagagaggga gtggccaact ccatcactag
     2581 gggttccttg tagttaatga ttaacccgcc atgctactta tctacgtagc catgctctag
     2641 gaagatcgta ggttaattaa ggctccggtg cccgtcagtg ggcagagcgc acatcgccca
     2701 cagtccccga gaagttgggg ggaggggtcg gcaattgaac cggtgcctag agaaggtggc
     2761 gcggggtaaa ctgggaaagt gatgtcgtgt actggctccg cctttttccc gagggtgggg
     2821 gagaaccgta tataagtgca gtagtcgccg tgaacgttct ttttcgcaac gggtttgccg
     2881 ccagaacaca ggtaagtgcc gtgtgtggtt cccgcgggcc tggcctcttt acgggttatg
     2941 gcccttgcgt gccttgaatt acttccacct ggctgcagta cgtgattctt gatcccgagc
     3001 ttcgggttgg aagtgggtgg gagagttcga ggccttgcgc ttaaggagcc ccttcgcctc
     3061 gtgcttgagt tgaggcctgg cctgggcgct ggggccgccg cgtgcgaatc tggtggcacc
     3121 ttcgcgcctg tctcgctgct ttcgataagt ctctagccat ttaaaatttt tgatgacctg
     3181 ctgcgacgct ttttttctgg caagatagtc ttgtaaatgc gggccaagat ctgcacactg
     3241 gtatttcggt ttttggggcc gcgggcggcg acggggcccg tgcgtcccag cgcacatgtt
     3301 cggcgaggcg gggcctgcga gcgcggccac cgagaatcgg acgggggtag tctcaagctg
     3361 gccggcctgc tctggtgcct ggcctcgcgc cgccgtgtat cgccccgccc tgggcggcaa
     3421 ggctggcccg gtcggcacca gttgcgtgag cggaaagatg gccgcttccc ggccctgctg
     3481 cagggagctc aaaatggagg acgcggcgct cgggagagcg ggcgggtgag tcacccacac
     3541 aaaggaaaag ggcctttccg tcctcagccg tcgcttcatg tgactccacg gagtaccggg
     3601 cgccgtccag gcacctcgat tagttctcga gcttttggag tacgtcgtct ttaggttggg
     3661 gggaggggtt ttatgcgatg gagtttcccc acactgagtg ggtggagact gaagttaggc
     3721 cagcttggca cttgatgtaa ttctccttgg aatttgccct ttttgagttt ggatcttggt
     3781 tcattctcaa gcctcagaca gtggttcaaa gtttttttct tccatttcag gtgtcgtgag
     3841 aattcccata acttcgtata aagtatccta tacgaagtta tatcaaaata ggaagaccaa
     3901 tgcttcacca tcgacccgaa ttgccaagca tcaccatcga cccataactt cgtataatgt
     3961 atgctatacg aagttatact agctagctca ttacttgtac agctcgtcca tgccgagagt
     4021 gatcccggcg gcggtcacga actccagcag gaccatgtga tcgcgcttct cgttggggtc
     4081 tttgctcagg gcggactggg tgctcaggta gtggttgtcg ggcagcagca cggggccgtc
     4141 gccgatgggg gtgttctgct ggtagtggtc ggcgagctgc acgctgccgt cctcgatgtt
     4201 gtggcggatc ttgaagttca ccttgatgcc gttcttctgc ttgtcggcca tgatatagac
     4261 gttgtggctg ttgtagttgt actccagctt gtgccccagg atgttgccgt cctccttgaa
     4321 gtcgatgccc ttcagctcga tgcggttcac cagggtgtcg ccctcgaact tcacctcggc
     4381 gcgggtcttg tagttgccgt cgtccttgaa gaagatggtg cgctcctgga cgtagccttc
     4441 gggcatggcg gacttgaaga agtcgtgctg cttcatgtgg tcggggtagc ggctgaagca
     4501 ctgcacgccg taggtcaggg tggtcacgag ggtgggccag ggcacgggca gcttgccggt
     4561 ggtgcaaatg aacttcaggg tcagcttgcc gtaggtggca tcgccctcgc cctcgccgga
     4621 cacgctgaac ttgtggccgt ttacgtcgcc gtccagctcg accaggatgg gcaccacccc
     4681 ggtgaacagc tcctcgccct tgctcactgc tactaccggt gccgccactc ctccctcctc
     4741 ctcctcgtcg acgaaggtct cgatctccat gttctcgccg gccacgttga tggtggttgt
     4801 cttccggatg tcgccgtgga tcaggatgtg ctcgtggatc ttcactctca ggtggtggcc
     4861 caggaagccc caagtgttct tgctgatcag atccaggatc aggtggccga ttccgctggt
     4921 gtaaggtgtg atcaggccca gtccctcgtg tccggcgatg aacatcacgg ggaacatcag
     4981 ccaagagcag aagaagacgt aggccatgat cttgcaaatc ttccggcaga cgcctttggg
     5041 cagggtgtgg tagctctcga tatacacctt ggcgatctgg aagaagcaag tcacgccgta
     5101 gaacaggccg atcatgaaga acaggatctt cagggggccc tttgtaaagg cggctgtgat
     5161 cccccacacg atgttgccga tgtcggtcac caggatggtc atggtccgct tgctgtactc
     5221 ttcgtgcagt ccggtcaggt tgctcaggtg gatcaggatc acggggcaag tcaggagcca
     5281 catgctgtac cgcagccaaa tcacggctcc tccgttggtc tggtacactg tggctgggct
     5341 gtcgacctcg tggaacagct cgatgaagca cttgacgagc tcgatcacgc agacgtagac
     5401 ctcctcccag ccggttgtgg ccttgaagct gtgccaaccg tagaagatga gctgcacgat
     5461 agccacgatc acggtgaacc actggagtcc cactgcgatc ttgtgctgca gctcggttcc
     5521 gtggttgatg tgggggaagc aaccgtgatc ggctccggct gttgtggcgt tagaggtttc
     5581 tccgtgagcg tctgctgctg gtgtcaccac tgctgcggcg ctcagcaggc ctctaattgt
     5641 ggcttcggcg ctaggcacgg ctgagataaa ggcgtgggtc attgtggcgg ctgtttccat
     5701 ggtggcggcg cggcctaggt acctagtata acttcgtata ggatacttta tacgaagtta
     5761 tcattgggat tcttcctatt ttgatccaag catcaccatc gaccctctag tccagatctc
     5821 accatcgacc cataacttcg tatagcatac attatacgaa gttatgtccc tcgaagaggt
     5881 tcgcgaagct tatcgataat caacctctgg attacaaaat ttgtgaaaga ttgactggta
     5941 ttcttaacta tgttgctcct tttacgctat gtggatacgc tgctttaatg cctttgtatc
     6001 atgctattgc ttcccgtatg gctttcattt tctcctcctt gtataaatcc tggttgctgt
     6061 ctctttatga ggagttgtgg cccgttgtca ggcaacgtgg cgtggtgtgc actgtgtttg
     6121 ctgacgcaac ccccactggt tggggcattg ccaccacctg tcagctcctt tccgggactt
     6181 tcgctttccc cctccctatt gccacggcgg aactcatcgc cgcctgcctt gcccgctgct
     6241 ggacaggggc tcggctgttg ggcactgaca attccgtggt gttgtcgggg aaatcatcgt
     6301 cctttccttg gctgctcgcc tgtgttgcca cctggattct gcgcgggacg tccttctgct
     6361 acgtcccttc ggccctcaat ccagcggacc ttccttcccg cggcctgctg ccggctctgc
     6421 ggcctcttcc gcgtcttcgc cttcgccctc agacgagtcg gatctccctt tgggccgcct
     6481 ccccgcatcg ataccgtcga cccgggcggc cgctcataaa gctcgactgt gccttctagt
     6541 tgccagccat ctgttgtttg cccctccccc gtgccttcct tgaccctgga aggtgccact
     6601 cccactgtcc tttcctaata aaatgaggaa attgcatcgc attgtctgag taggtgtcat
     6661 tctattctgg ggggtggggt ggggcaggac agcaaggggg aggattggga agacaatagc
     6721 aggcatgctg gggatgcggt ccggactgta caattgcatt cattttatgt ttcaggttca
     6781 gggggagatg tgggaggttt tttaaagcaa gtaaaacctc tacaaatgtg gtaaaatcga
     6841 taaggatctt cctagagcat ggctacgtag ataagtagca tggcgggtta atcattaact
     6901 acaaggaacc cctagtgatg gagttggcca ctccctctct gcgcgctcgc tcgctcactg
     6961 aggccgggcg accaaaggtc gcccgacgcc cgggctttgc ccgggcggcc tcagtgagcg
     7021 agcgagcgcg cagctgcatt aatgaatcgg ccaacgcgcg gggagaggcg gtttgcgtat
     7081 tgggcgct
//
